Addgene plasmid #227856: pcDNA 3.3 C-FLAG PDZD8(367-1154aa)
Purpose: Used for transfection of cells for expression of C-FLAG PDZD8 (367-1154aa)
Depositing lab: Sheng-cai Lin. Depositing organization: Xiamen University. Publication: AMPK targets PDZD8 to trigger carbon source shift from glucose to glutamine. Li M, Wang Y, Wei X, Cai WF, Wu J, Zhu M, Wang Y, Liu YH, Xiong J, Qu Q, Chen Y, Tian X, Yao L, Xie R, Li X, Chen S, Huang X, Zhang C, Xie C, Wu Y, Xu Z, Zhang B, Jiang B, Wang ZC, Li Q, Li G, Lin SY, Yu L, Piao HL, Deng X, Han J, Zhang CS, Lin SC. Cell Res. 2024 Jun 19. doi: 10.1038/s41422-024-00985-6. PubMed 38898113.
Backbone
  Vector backbone: pcDNA
  Vector type: Mammalian Expression
Growth in bacteria
  Bacterial resistance: Ampicillin, 100 μg/mL
  Growth temperature: 37°C
  Growth strain: DH5alpha
  Copy number: High Copy
Gene/Insert
  Gene/Insert name: PDZD8
  Species: H. sapiens (human)
  Mutation: aa 367-1154 only
  Entrez Gene: PDZD8 (a.k.a. IDDADF, PDZK8)
  Tag / fusion protein: FLAG (C terminal on insert)
  Cloning method: Ligation Independent Cloning
Terms and licenses: Academic/Nonprofit Terms; Industry Terms: Not Available to Industry
How to cite: pcDNA 3.3 C-FLAG PDZD8(367-1154aa) was a gift from Sheng-cai Lin (Addgene plasmid # 227856 ; http://n2t.net/addgene:227856 ; RRID:Addgene_227856)
