[The description below was written by a language model from this plasmid's Addgene catalogue record and pLannotate feature annotations shown in this document.]
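Description:
pcDNA 3.3 C-FLAG PDZD8(367-1154aa) is a 7.8 kb mammalian expression plasmid on a pcDNA-type backbone, built for transfecting cultured cells to produce an N-terminally truncated form of human PDZD8. It is propagated in E. coli through a high-copy ColE1/pUC-type origin and selected with ampicillin through the β-lactamase gene and its own promoter. An f1 phage origin is also present, along with small remnants of lac regulatory sequence and a pBR322 bom fragment that are backbone leftovers with no evident role in expression.

The expression cassette uses the human cytomegalovirus immediate-early enhancer and promoter to drive strong constitutive transcription of a PDZD8 fragment covering only residues 367–1154. The insert, introduced by ligation-independent cloning, is followed by a C-terminal FLAG epitope. The annotation software matches this as a short fragment of a 3xFLAG element, which is consistent with a single FLAG unit rather than a triple tag. Transcripts are terminated by the herpes simplex virus thymidine kinase polyadenylation signal, and a tiny bGH poly(A) fragment nearby appears to be vestigial. A separate SV40 enhancer/early promoter drives the neomycin phosphotransferase gene with an SV40 poly(A) signal, which would allow G418 selection of stably transfected mammalian cells. A partial ble sequence sits just downstream of it.

PDZD8 is annotated as a tethering protein that connects endoplasmic reticulum and mitochondrial membranes and supports Ca2+ transfer between them. This deletion construct comes from work on AMPK regulation of PDZD8 in the switch between glucose and glutamine use. The FLAG tag allows detection or immunoprecipitation of the truncated protein, which suits domain-mapping or interaction experiments, although the record gives the purpose only as expression in transfected cells.
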