Features (pLannotate 1.2.2; 19 found; start..end, strand, type, name):
     50..429     +  enhancer       CMV enhancer: human cytomegalovirus immediate early enhancer
    430..633     +  promoter       CMV promoter: human cytomegalovirus (CMV) immediate early promoter
    700..3126    +  CDS            PDZD8 (fragment): PDZD8_HUMAN - Also known as PDZK8. Experimental evidence at protein level: Swiss-Prot protein existence level 1. Molecular tethering protein that connects endoplasmic reticulum and mitochondria membranes (PubMed:29097544). PDZD8-dependent endoplasmic reticulum-mitochondria membrane tethering is essential for endoplasmic reticulum-mitochondria Ca(2+) transfer (PubMed:29097544). In neurons, involved in the regulation of dendritic Ca(2+) dynamics by regulating mitochondrial Ca(2+) uptake in neurons (PubMed:29097544). Plays an indirect role in the regulation of cell morphology and cytoskeletal org
   3147..3167    +  CDS            3xFLAG (fragment): three tandem FLAG® epitope tags
   3262..3310    +  polyA_signal   HSV TK poly(A) signal: herpes simplex virus thymidine kinase polyadenylation signal (Cole and Stacy, 1985)
   3401..3417    -  polyA_signal   bGH poly(A) signal (fragment): bovine growth hormone polyadenylation signal
   3512..3940    +  rep_origin     f1 ori (sequence partly withheld): f1 bacteriophage origin of replication; arrow indicates direction of (+) strand synthesis
   3954..4283    +  promoter       SV40 promoter: SV40 enhancer and early promoter
   4350..5141    +  CDS            neo: KKA2_KLEPN - Also known as kan, nptII. Experimental evidence at protein level: Swiss-Prot protein existence level 1. Resistance to kanamycin, neomycin, paromomycin, ribostamycin, butirosin and gentamicin B. From Klebsiella pneumoniae.
   5167..5325    +  CDS            ble (fragment): BLE_KLEPN - Experimental evidence at protein level: Swiss-Prot protein existence level 1. Binding protein with a strong affinity to the bleomycin family of antibiotics. Binds to CL990; an antimitotic-antibiotic compound. From Klebsiella pneumoniae.
   5320..5441    +  polyA_signal   SV40 poly(A) signal: SV40 polyadenylation signal
   5514..5530    -  protein_bind   lac operator: The lac repressor binds to the lac operator to inhibit transcription in E. coli. This inhibition can be relieved by adding lactose or isopropyl-β-D-thiogalactopyranoside (IPTG). lac repressor encoded by lacI
   5538..5568    -  promoter       lac promoter: promoter for the E. coli lac operon
   5583..5604    -  protein_bind   CAP binding site: CAP binding activates transcription in the presence of cAMP. E. coli catabolite activator protein
   5617..5709    -  CDS            lacI (fragment): lac repressor; lacI; The lac repressor binds to the lac operator to inhibit transcription in E. coli. This inhibition can be relieved by adding lactose or isopropyl-β-D-thiogalactopyranoside (IPTG).
   5892..6480    -  rep_origin     ori: high-copy-number ColE1/pMB1/pBR322/pUC origin of replication
   6651..7511    -  CDS            AmpR: β-lactamase; bla; confers resistance to ampicillin, carbenicillin, and related antibiotics
   7512..7616    -  promoter       AmpR promoter: bla
   7675..7727    -  misc_feature   bom (fragment): basis of mobility region from pBR322
>Addgene plasmid #227856 | pcDNA 3.3 C-FLAG PDZD8(367-1154aa) | addgene full sequence | sequence record 477898 | Addgene NGS Result
GTTAGGCGTTTTGCGCTGCTTCGCGATGTACGGGCCAGATATACGCGTTGACATTGATTATTGACTAGTT
ATTAATAGTAATCAATTACGGGGTCATTAGTTCATAGCCCATATATGGAGTTCCGCGTTACATAACTTAC
GGTAAATGGCCCGCCTGGCTGACCGCCCAACGACCCCCGCCCATTGACGTCAATAATGACGTATGTTCCC
ATAGTAACGCCAATAGGGACTTTCCATTGACGTCAATGGGTGGAGTATTTACGGTAAACTGCCCACTTGG
CAGTACATCAAGTGTATCATATGCCAAGTACGCCCCCTATTGACGTCAATGACGGTAAATGGCCCGCCTG
GCATTATGCCCAGTACATGACCTTATGGGACTTTCCTACTTGGCAGTACATCTACGTATTAGTCATCGCT
ATTACCATGGTGATGCGGTTTTGGCAGTACATCAATGGGCGTGGATAGCGGTTTGACTCACGGGGATTTC
CAAGTCTCCACCCCATTGACGTCAATGGGAGTTTGTTTTGGCACCAAAATCAACGGGACTTTCCAAAATG
TCGTAACAACTCCGCCCCATTGACGCAAATGGGCGGTAGGCGTGTACGGTGGGAGGTCTATATAAGCAGA
GCTCGTTTAGTGAACCGTCAGATCGCCTGGAGACGCCATCCACGCTGTTTTGACCTCCATAGAAGACACC
GGGACCGATCCAGCCTCCGGACTGAGCTCCTTAAGGTTAACTCTAGAGAATTCGGATCCATGGTTGAATT
AATAAAAGGAAATTTACAAAGTGTTGGACTTACACTTCGTCTTGTCCAGTCAACTGATGGGTATGCTGGG
CACGTCATCATTGAAACTGTGGCTCCAAACTCGCCTGCTGCAATTGCAGATCTTCAGCGGGGAGATCGAC
TTATCGCCATTGGAGGTGTGAAAATCACATCAACACTGCAAGTGTTGAAGCTTATCAAGCAGGCTGGTGA
CCGAGTCCTGGTGTACTATGAAAGGCCTGTTGGCCAGAGTAATCAAGGTGCAGTGCTGCAAGATAACTTT
GGCCAGTTGGAAGAAAACTTTTTGTCAAGCTCATGCCAATCGGGTTATGAAGAGGAAGCTGCCGGGTTGA
CAGTAGATACTGAAAGTAGAGAGCTGGATTCTGAATTTGAAGACTTGGCAAGTGATGTCAGAGCACAAAA
TGAGTTCAAAGATGAGGCACAATCATTAAGTCATAGTCCCAAACGTGTTCCAACAACACTTTCTATTAAA
CCCCTTGGAGCTATATCACCAGTTTTAAACCGTAAATTAGCTGTAGGAAGTCACCCACTACCACCGAAAA
TTCAGTCCAAAGATGGAAATAAACCTCCACCCCTAAAAACTTCTGAGATAACAGACCCAGCACAAGTGTC
AAAACCAACCCAAGGATCTGCTTTCAAACCACCTGTGCCACCACGACCACAAGCGAAAGTTCCTTTGCCT
TCCGCCGATGCTCCAAATCAGGCAGAACCAGATGTTCTCGTTGAAAAGCCAGAGAAGGTGGTGCCACCTC
CTCTTGTAGATAAATCTGCTGAAAAGCAAGCAAAAAATGTGGATGCCATAGACGATGCAGCTGCACCTAA
GCAATTTTTAGCAAAGCAAGAAGTGGCCAAAGATGTCACTTCAGAAACTTCCTGCCCTACTAAGGACAGT
TCGGACGACCGTCAAACATGGGAATCATCAGAAATTCTTTATCGTAATAAGCTAGGAAAATGGACAAGAA
CCAGAGCATCCTGTTTGTTTGACATAGAAGCCTGTCACAGGTACTTAAACATTGCATTGTGGTGCAGGGA
TCCTTTCAAGTTGGGAGGTCTCATCTGTTTGGGGCATGTTAGTTTAAAACTTGAAGATGTGGCTTTAGGA
TGCCTAGCTACATCAAACACGGAATACCTTTCCAAATTGAGACTGGAAGCCCCCTCACCTAAGGCTATAG
TCACTAGAACCGCACTACGCAATCTGAGTATGCAAAAGGGATTCAATGACAAATTTTGCTATGGTGACAT
TACTATTCACTTCAAATATTTGAAAGAAGGAGAATCAGACCACCATGTAGTTACTAACGTAGAAAAAGAA
AAAGAACCCCATTTGGTTGAAGAAGTTTCTGTTCTCCCTAAAGAGGAGCAATTTGTTGGACAGATGGGTT
TAACAGAAAACAAACACAGTTTTCAGGATACTCAGTTCCAGAACCCAACATGGTGTGACTACTGTAAGAA
AAAAGTTTGGACTAAAGCAGCTTCCCAGTGTATGTTTTGTGCTTATGTTTGCCATAAAAAATGTCAAGAA
AAGTGTCTAGCTGAGACTTCTGTTTGTGGAGCAACTGATAGGCGAATAGACAGGACACTGAAAAACCTTA
GGCTGGAAGGACAGGAAACCCTCTTAGGCCTGCCTCCTCGTGTTGATGCTGAAGCTAGCAAGTCAGTCAA
TAAAACAACAGGTTTGACAAGGCATATTATCAATACTAGTTCTCGTTTATTAAATTTGCGTCAAGTCTCT
AAAACTCGCCTTTCTGAACCAGGAACCGATCTCGTAGAACCTTCACCAAAACACACACCCAACACGTCAG
ACAACGAAGGCAGTGACACGGAGGTCTGTGGTCCAAACAGTCCTTCTAAACGGGGAAACAGCACAGGAAT
AAAGTTAGTGAGAAAAGAGGGTGGTCTGGATGACAGTGTTTTCATTGCAGTTAAAGAAATTGGTCGTGAT
CTGTACAGGGGCTTGCCTACAGAGGAAAGGATCCAGAAACTAGAGTTCATGTTGGATAAGCTACAGAATG
AAATTGATCAGGAGTTGGAACACAATAATTCCCTTGTTAGAGAAGAAAAAGAGACAACTGATACAAGGAA
AAAATCACTTCTTTCTGCTGCCTTAGCTAAATCAGGTGAAAGGCTACAAGCTCTAACACTTCTTATGATT
CACTACAGAGCAGGCATTGAAGATATAGAAACTTTAGAAAGTCTGTCTTTAGACCAGCACTCCAAAAAAA
TAAGCAAGTACACAGATGATACAGAAGAAGACCTTGATAATGAAATAAGCCAACTAATAGACTCTCAGCC
ATTCAGCAGCATATCAGATGACTTATTTGGCCCATCCGAGTCTGTGCTCGAGCCATGGAAGCTTATGGAC
TACAAAGACGATGACGACAAGGATATCTAACTGACTGAACCGGTGGTACCAAACGGGGGAGGCTAACTGA
AACACGGAAGGAGACAATACCGGAAGGAACCCGCGCTATGACGGCAATAAAAAGACAGAATAAAACGCAC
GGGTGTTGGGTCGTTTGTTCATAAACGCGGGGTTCGGTCCCAGGGCTGGCACTCTGTCGATACCCCACCG
AGACCCCATTGGGGCCAATACGCCCGCGTTTCTTCCTTTTCCCCACCCCACCCCCCAAGTTCGGGTGAAG
GCCCAGGGCTCGCAGCCAACGTCGGGGCGGCAGGCCCTGCCATAGCAGATCTGCGCAGCTGGGGCTCTAG
GGGGTATCCCC
[124 nt withheld, positions 3512-3635]
C
[91 nt withheld, positions 3637-3727]
A
[49 nt withheld, positions 3729-3777]
CCTTTGACGTTGGAGTCCACGTTCTTT
[37 nt withheld, positions 3805-3841]
ACCCTATCTCGGTCTATTCTTTTGATTTATAAGGGATTTTGCCGATTTCGGCCTATTGGTTAAAAAATGA
GCTGATTTAACAAAAATTTAACGCGAATTAATTCTGTGGAATGTGTGTCAGTTAGGGTGTGGAAAGTCCC
CAGGCTCCCCAGCAGGCAGAAGTATGCAAAGCATGCATCTCAATTAGTCAGCAACCAGGTGTGGAAAGTC
CCCAGGCTCCCCAGCAGGCAGAAGTATGCAAAGCATGCATCTCAATTAGTCAGCAACCATAGTCCCGCCC
CTAACTCCGCCCATCCCGCCCCTAACTCCGCCCAGTTCCGCCCATTCTCCGCCCCATGGCTGACTAATTT
TTTTTATTTATGCAGAGGCCGAGGCCGCCTCTGCCTCTGAGCTATTCCAGAAGTAGTGAGGAGGCTTTTT
TGGAGGCCTAGGCTTTTGCAAAAAGCTCCCGGGAGCTTGTATATCCATTTTCGGATCTGATCAAGAGACA
GGATGAGGATCGTTTCGCATGATTGAACAAGATGGATTGCACGCAGGTTCTCCGGCCGCTTGGGTGGAGA
GGCTATTCGGCTATGACTGGGCACAACAGACAATCGGCTGCTCTGATGCCGCCGTGTTCCGGCTGTCAGC
GCAGGGGCGCCCGGTTCTTTTTGTCAAGACCGACCTGTCCGGTGCCCTGAATGAACTGCAGGACGAGGCA
GCGCGGCTATCGTGGCTGGCCACGACGGGCGTTCCTTGCGCAGCTGTGCTCGACGTTGTCACTGAAGCGG
GAAGGGACTGGCTGCTATTGGGCGAAGTGCCGGGGCAGGATCTCCTGTCATCTCACCTTGCTCCTGCCGA
GAAAGTATCCATCATGGCTGATGCAATGCGGCGGCTGCATACGCTTGATCCGGCTACCTGCCCATTCGAC
CACCAAGCGAAACATCGCATCGAGCGAGCACGTACTCGGATGGAAGCCGGTCTTGTCGATCAGGATGATC
TGGACGAAGAGCATCAGGGGCTCGCGCCAGCCGAACTGTTCGCCAGGCTCAAGGCGCGCATGCCCGACGG
CGAGGATCTCGTCGTGACCCATGGCGATGCCTGCTTGCCGAATATCATGGTGGAAAATGGCCGCTTTTCT
GGATTCATCGACTGTGGCCGGCTGGGTGTGGCGGACCGCTATCAGGACATAGCGTTGGCTACCCGTGATA
TTGCTGAAGAGCTTGGCGGCGAATGGGCTGACCGCTTCCTCGTGCTTTACGGTATCGCCGCTCCCGATTC
GCAGCGCATCGCCTTCTATCGCCTTCTTGACGAGTTCTTCTGAGCGGGACTCTGGGGTTCGCGAAATGAC
CGACCAAGCGACGCCCAACCTGCCATCACGAGATTTCGATTCCACCGCCGCCTTCTATGAAAGGTTGGGC
TTCGGAATCGTTTTCCGGGACGCCGGCTGGATGATCCTCCAGCGCGGGGATCTCATGCTGGAGTTCTTCG
CCCACCCCAACTTGTTTATTGCAGCTTATAATGGTTACAAATAAAGCAATAGCATCACAAATTTCACAAA
TAAAGCATTTTTTTCACTGCATTCTAGTTGTGGTTTGTCCAAACTCATCAATGTATCTTATCATGTCTGT
ATACCGTCGACCTCTAGCTAGAGCTTGGCGTAATCATGGTCATAGCTGTTTCCTGTGTGAAATTGTTATC
CGCTCACAATTCCACACAACATACGAGCCGGAAGCATAAAGTGTAAAGCCTGGGGTGCCTAATGAGTGAG
CTAACTCACATTAATTGCGTTGCGCTCACTGCCCGCTTTCCAGTCGGGAAACCTGTCGTGCCAGCTGCAT
TAATGAATCGGCCAACGCGCGGGGAGAGGCGGTTTGCGTATTGGGCGCTCTTCCGCTTCCTCGCTCACTG
ACTCGCTGCGCTCGGTCGTTCGGCTGCGGCGAGCGGTATCAGCTCACTCAAAGGCGGTAATACGGTTATC
CACAGAATCAGGGGATAACGCAGGAAAGAACATGTGAGCAAAAGGCCAGCAAAAGGCCAGGAACCGTAAA
AAGGCCGCGTTGCTGGCGTTTTTCCATAGGCTCCGCCCCCCTGACGAGCATCACAAAAATCGACGCTCAA
GTCAGAGGTGGCGAAACCCGACAGGACTATAAAGATACCAGGCGTTTCCCCCTGGAAGCTCCCTCGTGCG
CTCTCCTGTTCCGACCCTGCCGCTTACCGGATACCTGTCCGCCTTTCTCCCTTCGGGAAGCGTGGCGCTT
TCTCATAGCTCACGCTGTAGGTATCTCAGTTCGGTGTAGGTCGTTCGCTCCAAGCTGGGCTGTGTGCACG
AACCCCCCGTTCAGCCCGACCGCTGCGCCTTATCCGGTAACTATCGTCTTGAGTCCAACCCGGTAAGACA
CGACTTATCGCCACTGGCAGCAGCCACTGGTAACAGGATTAGCAGAGCGAGGTATGTAGGCGGTGCTACA
GAGTTCTTGAAGTGGTGGCCTAACTACGGCTACACTAGAAGAACAGTATTTGGTATCTGCGCTCTGCTGA
AGCCAGTTACCTTCGGAAAAAGAGTTGGTAGCTCTTGATCCGGCAAACAAACCACCGCTGGTAGCGGTGG
TTTTTTTGTTTGCAAGCAGCAGATTACGCGCAGAAAAAAAGGATCTCAAGAAGATCCTTTGATCTTTTCT
ACGGGGTCTGACGCTCAGTGGAACGAAAACTCACGTTAAGGGATTTTGGTCATGAGATTATCAAAAAGGA
TCTTCACCTAGATCCTTTTAAATTAAAAATGAAGTTTTAAATCAATCTAAAGTATATATGAGTAAACTTG
GTCTGACAGTTACCAATGCTTAATCAGTGAGGCACCTATCTCAGCGATCTGTCTATTTCGTTCATCCATA
GTTGCCTGACTCCCCGTCGTGTAGATAACTACGATACGGGAGGGCTTACCATCTGGCCCCAGTGCTGCAA
TGATACCGCGAGACCCACGCTCACCGGCTCCAGATTTATCAGCAATAAACCAGCCAGCCGGAAGGGCCGA
GCGCAGAAGTGGTCCTGCAACTTTATCCGCCTCCATCCAGTCTATTAATTGTTGCCGGGAAGCTAGAGTA
AGTAGTTCGCCAGTTAATAGTTTGCGCAACGTTGTTGCCATTGCTACAGGCATCGTGGTGTCACGCTCGT
CGTTTGGTATGGCTTCATTCAGCTCCGGTTCCCAACGATCAAGGCGAGTTACATGATCCCCCATGTTGTG
CAAAAAAGCGGTTAGCTCCTTCGGTCCTCCGATCGTTGTCAGAAGTAAGTTGGCCGCAGTGTTATCACTC
ATGGTTATGGCAGCACTGCATAATTCTCTTACTGTCATGCCATCCGTAAGATGCTTTTCTGTGACTGGTG
AGTACTCAACCAAGTCATTCTGAGAATAGTGTATGCGGCGACCGAGTTGCTCTTGCCCGGCGTCAATACG
GGATAATACCGCGCCACATAGCAGAACTTTAAAAGTGCTCATCATTGGAAAACGTTCTTCGGGGCGAAAA
CTCTCAAGGATCTTACCGCTGTTGAGATCCAGTTCGATGTAACCCACTCGTGCACCCAACTGATCTTCAG
CATCTTTTACTTTCACCAGCGTTTCTGGGTGAGCAAAAACAGGAAGGCAAAATGCCGCAAAAAAGGGAAT
AAGGGCGACACGGAAATGTTGAATACTCATACTCTTCCTTTTTCAATATTATTGAAGCATTTATCAGGGT
TATTGTCTCATGAGCGGATACATATTTGAATGTATTTAGAAAAATAAACAAATAGGGGTTCCGCGCACAT
TTCCCCGAAAAGTGCCACCTGACGTCGACGGATCGGGAGATCTCCCGATCCCCTATGGTGCACTCTCAGT
ACAATCTGCTCTGATGCCGCATAGTTAAGCCAGTATCTGCTCCCTGCTTGTGTGTTGGAGGTCGCTGAGT
AGTGCGCGAGCAAAATTTAAGCTACAACAAGGCAAGGCTTGACCGACAATTGCATGAAGAATCTGCTTAG
G
